>Addgene plasmid #107821 | pHBS1249 TDP43 RRM-GFP G295C | depositor full sequence | sequence record 203576 | pHBS1249 TDP43 RRM-GFP G295C sequence 5680 bps
CGCCATTCTGCCTGGGGACGTCGGAGCAAGCTTGATTTAGGTGACACTATAGAATACAAGCTACTTGTTC
TTTTTGCAGGATCCCATCGATTCGAATTCAAGGATCAACAAGTTTGTACAAAAAAGCAGGCTGGCGCCGG
TACCACCGGTGCCACCATGGGATCCATGTCTGAATATATTCGGGTAACCGAAGATGAGAACGATGAGCCC
ATTGAAATACCATCGGAAGACGATGGGACGGTGCTGCTCTCCACGGTTACAGCCCAGTTTCCAGGGGCGT
GTGGGCTTCGCTACAGGAATCCAGTGTCTCAGTGTATGAGAGGTGTCCGGCTGGTAGAAGGAATTCTGCA
TGCCCCAGATGCTGGCTGGGGAAATCTGGTGTATGTTGTCAACTATCCAAAAGATAACAAAAGAAAAATG
GATGAGACAGATGCTTCATCAGCAGTGAAAGTGAAAAGAGCAGTCCAGAAAACATCCAGTAAAGGAGAGG
AACTATTTACAGGTACTGTGCCTATCAAAGTCGAGCTGGACGGCGACGTAAACGGCCACAAGTTCAGCGT
GCGTGGCGAGGGCGAGGGCGATGCCACCGAGGGCAAGCTGACCCTGAAGTTCATCTGCACCACCGGCAAG
CTGCCGGTGCCGTGGCCGACCCTCGTGACCACCCTGACCTACGGCGTGCAGTGCTTCAGCCGCTACCCGG
ACCACATGAAGCGTCACGACTTCTTCAAGTCCGCCATGCCGGAAGGCTACGTCCAGGAGCGCACCATCGA
GTTCAAGGACGACGGCACCTACAAGACCCGCGCGGAGGTGAAGTTCGAGGGCGACACCCTGGTGAACCGC
ATCGAGCTGAAGGGCAACGACTTCAAGGAGGACGGCAACATCCTGGGTCACAAGCTGGAGTACAACCACA
ACAGCCACAACGTCCGTATCGAAGCCGACAAGCAGAAGAACGGCATCAAGGCTAACTTCAAGATCCGCCA
CAACGTTGAGGACGGCAGCCAGCAGGAAGCCGACCACAAACAGCAGAACACCCCGATCGGCGACGGCCCG
GTGCGCCTGCCGGACAACCACTATCTGAGCACCCAGACCACGCTGAGCAAAGACCCGAACGAGAAGCGCG
ATCACATGGTCCTGAAGGAGTTCGTGACGGCAGCCGGTATCACTAAAGGTGAAGATGAAAGTGGATCCAA
TGCCGAACCTAAGCACAATAGCAATAGACAGTTAGAAAGAAGTGGAAGATTTGGTGGTAATCCAGGTGGC
TTTGGGAATCAGGGTGGATTTGGTAATAGCAGAGGGTGTGGAGCTGGTTTGGGAAACAATCAAGGTAGTA
ATATGGGTGGTGGGATGAACTTTGGTGCGTTCAGCATTAATCCAGCCATGATGGCTGCCGCCCAGGCAGC
ACTACAGAGCAGTTGGGGTATGATGGGCATGTTAGCCAGCCAGCAGAACCAGTCAGGCCCATCGGGTAAT
AACCAAAACCAAGGCAACATGCAGAGGGAGCCAAACCAGGCCTTCGGTTCTGGAAATAACTCTTATAGTG
GCTCTAATTCTGGTGCAGCAATTGGTTGGGGATCAGCATCCAATGCAGGGTCGGGCAGTGGTTTTAATGG
AGGCTTTGGCTCAAGCATGGATTCTAAGTCTTCTGGCTGGGGAATGTAGACCCAGCTTTCTTGTACAAAG
TGGTTGATCCTCTCGAGCCTCTAGAACTATAGTGAGTCGTATTACGTAGATCCAGACATGATAAGATACA
TTGATGAGTTTGGACAAACCACAACTAGAATGCAGTGAAAAAAATGCTTTATTTGTGAAATTTGTGATGC
TATTGCTTTATTTGTAACCATTATAAGCTGCAATAAACAAGTTAACAACAACAATTGCATTCATTTTATG
TTTCAGGTTCAGGGGGAGGTGTGGGAGGTTTTTTAATTCGCGGCCGCGGCGCCAATGCATTGGGCCCGGT
ACCCAGCTTTTGTTCCCTTTAGTGAGGGTTAATTGCGCGCTTGGCGTAATCATGGTCATAGCTGTTTCCT
GTGTGAAATTGTTATCCGCTCACAATTCCACACAACATACGAGCCGGAAGCATAAAGTGTAAAGCCTGGG
GTGCCTAATGAGTGAGCTAACTCACATTAATTGCGTTGCGCTCACTGCCCGCTTTCCAGTCGGGAAACCT
GTCGTGCCAGCTGCATTAATGAATCGGCCAACGCGCGGGGAGAGGCGGTTTGCGTATTGGGCGCTCTTCC
GCTTCCTCGCTCACTGACTCGCTGCGCTCGGTCGTTCGGCTGCGGCGAGCGGTATCAGCTCACTCAAAGG
CGGTAATACGGTTATCCACAGAATCAGGGGATAACGCAGGAAAGAACATGTGAGCAAAAGGCCAGCAAAA
GGCCAGGAACCGTAAAAAGGCCGCGTTGCTGGCGTTTTTCCATAGGCTCCGCCCCCCTGACGAGCATCAC
AAAAATCGACGCTCAAGTCAGAGGTGGCGAAACCCGACAGGACTATAAAGATACCAGGCGTTTCCCCCTG
GAAGCTCCCTCGTGCGCTCTCCTGTTCCGACCCTGCCGCTTACCGGATACCTGTCCGCCTTTCTCCCTTC
GGGAAGCGTGGCGCTTTCTCATAGCTCACGCTGTAGGTATCTCAGTTCGGTGTAGGTCGTTCGCTCCAAG
CTGGGCTGTGTGCACGAACCCCCCGTTCAGCCCGACCGCTGCGCCTTATCCGGTAACTATCGTCTTGAGT
CCAACCCGGTAAGACACGACTTATCGCCACTGGCAGCAGCCACTGGTAACAGGATTAGCAGAGCGAGGTA
TGTAGGCGGTGCTACAGAGTTCTTGAAGTGGTGGCCTAACTACGGCTACACTAGAAGGACAGTATTTGGT
ATCTGCGCTCTGCTGAAGCCAGTTACCTTCGGAAAAAGAGTTGGTAGCTCTTGATCCGGCAAACAAACCA
CCGCTGGTAGCGGTGGTTTTTTTGTTTGCAAGCAGCAGATTACGCGCAGAAAAAAAGGATCTCAAGAAGA
TCCTTTGATCTTTTCTACGGGGTCTGACGCTCAGTGGAACGAAAACTCACGTTAAGGGATTTTGGTCATG
AGATTATCAAAAAGGATCTTCACCTAGATCCTTTTAAATTAAAAATGAAGTTTTAAATCAATCTAAAGTA
TATATGAGTAAACTTGGTCTGACAGTTACCAATGCTTAATCAGTGAGGCACCTATCTCAGCGATCTGTCT
ATTTCGTTCATCCATAGTTGCCTGACTCCCCGTCGTGTAGATAACTACGATACGGGAGGGCTTACCATCT
GGCCCCAGTGCTGCAATGATACCGCGAGACCCACGCTCACCGGCTCCAGATTTATCAGCAATAAACCAGC
CAGCCGGAAGGGCCGAGCGCAGAAGTGGTCCTGCAACTTTATCCGCCTCCATCCAGTCTATTAATTGTTG
CCGGGAAGCTAGAGTAAGTAGTTCGCCAGTTAATAGTTTGCGCAACGTTGTTGCCATTGCTACAGGCATC
GTGGTGTCACGCTCGTCGTTTGGTATGGCTTCATTCAGCTCCGGTTCCCAACGATCAAGGCGAGTTACAT
GATCCCCCATGTTGTGCAAAAAAGCGGTTAGCTCCTTCGGTCCTCCGATCGTTGTCAGAAGTAAGTTGGC
CGCAGTGTTATCACTCATGGTTATGGCAGCACTGCATAATTCTCTTACTGTCATGCCATCCGTAAGATGC
TTTTCTGTGACTGGTGAGTACTCAACCAAGTCATTCTGAGAATAGTGTATGCGGCGACCGAGTTGCTCTT
GCCCGGCGTCAATACGGGATAATACCGCGCCACATAGCAGAACTTTAAAAGTGCTCATCATTGGAAAACG
TTCTTCGGGGCGAAAACTCTCAAGGATCTTACCGCTGTTGAGATCCAGTTCGATGTAACCCACTCGTGCA
CCCAACTGATCTTCAGCATCTTTTACTTTCACCAGCGTTTCTGGGTGAGCAAAAACAGGAAGGCAAAATG
CCGCAAAAAAGGGAATAAGGGCGACACGGAAATGTTGAATACTCATACTCTTCCTTTTTCAATATTATTG
AAGCATTTATCAGGGTTATTGTCTCATGAGCGGATACATATTTGAATGTATTTAGAAAAATAAACAAATA
GGGGTTCCGCGCACATTTCCCCGAAAAGTGCCACCTAAATTGTAAGCGTTAATATTTTGTTAAAATTCGC
GTTAAATTTTTGTTAAATCAGCTCATTTTTTAACCAATAGGCCGAAATCGGCAAAATCCCTTATAAATCA
AAAGAATAGACCGAGATAGGGT
[37 nt withheld, positions 4293-4329]
AAAGAACGTGGACTCCAACGTCAAAGG
[49 nt withheld, positions 4357-4405]
T
[91 nt withheld, positions 4407-4497]
G
[124 nt withheld, positions 4499-4622]
CCCATTCGCCATTCAGGCTGCGCAACTGTTGGGAAGGGCGATCGGTGCGGGCCTCTTCGCTATTACGCCA
GTCGACCATAGCCAATTCAATATGGCGTATATGGACTCATGCCAATTCAATATGGTGGATCTGGACCTGT
GCCAATTCAATATGGCGTATATGGACTCGTGCCAATTCAATATGGTGGATCTGGACCCCAGCCAATTCAA
TATGGCGGACTTGGCACCATGCCAATTCAATATGGCGGACTTGGCACTGTGCCAACTGGGGAGGGGTCTA
CTTGGCACGGTGCCAAGTTTGAGGAGGGGTCTTGGCCCTGTGCCAAGTCCGCCATATTGAATTGGCATGG
TGCCAATAATGGCGGCCATATTGGCTATATGCCAGGATCAATATATAGGCAATATCCAATATGGCCCTAT
GCCAATATGGCTATTGGCCAGGTTCAATACTATGTATTGGCCCTATGCCATATAGTATTCCATATATGGG
TTTTCCTATTGACGTAGATAGCCCCTCCCAATGGGCGGTCCCATATACCATATATGGGGCTTCCTAATAC
CGCCCATAGCCACTCCCCCATTGACGTCAATGGTCTCTATATATGGTCTTTCCTATTGACGTCATATGGG
CGGTCCTATTGACGTATATGGCGCCTCCCCCATTGACGTCAATTACGGTAAATGGCCCGCCTGGCTCAAT
GCCCATTGACGTCAATAGGACCACCCACCATTGACGTCAATGGGATGGCTCATTGCCCATTCATATCCGT
TCTCACGCCCCCTATTGACGTCAATGACGGTAAATGGCCCACTTGGCAGTACATCAATATCTATTAATAG
TAACTTGGCAAGTACATTACTATTGGAAGGACGCCAGGGTACATTGGCAGTACTCCCATTGACGTCAATG
GCGGTAAATGGCCCGCGATGGCTGCCAAGTACATCCCCATTGACGTCAATGGGGAGGGGCAATGACGCAA
ATGGGCGTTCCATTGACGTAAATGGGCGGTAGGCGTGCCTAATGGGAGGTCTATATAAGCAATGCTCGTT
TAGGGAAC
Features (pLannotate 1.2.2; 17 found; start..end, strand, type, name):
     35..53      +  promoter       SP6 promoter: promoter for bacteriophage SP6 RNA polymerase
    108..132     +  protein_bind   attB1: mutant version of attB; recombination site for the Gateway® BP reaction BP Clonase™
    478..1179    +  CDS            Superfolder GFP: Superfolder GFP is a basic (constitutively fluorescent) green fluorescent protein published in 2005, derived from Aequorea victoria. It is reported to be a very rapidly-maturing weak dimer.
   1660..1684    -  protein_bind   attB2: mutant version of attB; recombination site for the Gateway® BP reaction BP Clonase™
   1707..1724    -  promoter       T7 promoter (fragment): promoter for bacteriophage T7 RNA polymerase
   1729..1863    -  polyA_signal   SV40 poly(A) signal: SV40 polyadenylation signal
   1976..1994    -  promoter       T3 promoter: promoter for bacteriophage T3 RNA polymerase
   2039..2055    -  protein_bind   lac operator: The lac repressor binds to the lac operator to inhibit transcription in E. coli. This inhibition can be relieved by adding lactose or isopropyl-β-D-thiogalactopyranoside (IPTG). lac repressor encoded by lacI
   2063..2093    -  promoter       lac promoter: promoter for the E. coli lac operon
   2108..2129    -  protein_bind   CAP binding site: CAP binding activates transcription in the presence of cAMP. E. coli catabolite activator protein
   2142..2234    -  CDS            lacI (fragment): lac repressor; lacI; The lac repressor binds to the lac operator to inhibit transcription in E. coli. This inhibition can be relieved by adding lactose or isopropyl-β-D-thiogalactopyranoside (IPTG).
   2417..3005    -  rep_origin     ori: high-copy-number ColE1/pMB1/pBR322/pUC origin of replication
   3176..4036    -  CDS            AmpR: β-lactamase; bla; confers resistance to ampicillin, carbenicillin, and related antibiotics
   4037..4141    -  promoter       AmpR promoter: bla
   4194..4622    -  rep_origin     f1 ori (sequence partly withheld): f1 bacteriophage origin of replication; arrow indicates direction of (+) strand synthesis
   4627..4693    -  CDS            lacZα (fragment): LacZα fragment of β-galactosidase; lacZ fragment
   4696..5680    +  promoter       CMV IE94 promoter: enhancer/promoter region of simian cytomegalovirus major immediate early transcription unit IE94
