>Addgene plasmid #107821 | pHBS1249 TDP43 RRM-GFP G295C | addgene full sequence | sequence record 207934 | Addgene NGS Result
GAGCAAGCTTGATTTAGGTGACACTATAGAATACAAGCTACTTGTTCTTTTTGCAGGATCCCATCGATTC
GAATTCAAGGATCAACAAGTTTGTACAAAAAAGCAGGCTGGCGCCGGTACCACCGGTGCCACCATGGGAT
CCATGTCTGAATATATTCGGGTAACCGAAGATGAGAACGATGAGCCCATTGAAATACCATCGGAAGACGA
TGGGACGGTGCTGCTCTCCACGGTTACAGCCCAGTTTCCAGGGGCGTGTGGGCTTCGCTACAGGAATCCA
GTGTCTCAGTGTATGAGAGGTGTCCGGCTGGTAGAAGGAATTCTGCATGCCCCAGATGCTGGCTGGGGAA
ATCTGGTGTATGTTGTCAACTATCCAAAAGATAACAAAAGAAAAATGGATGAGACAGATGCTTCATCAGC
AGTGAAAGTGAAAAGAGCAGTCCAGAAAACATCCAGTAAAGGAGAGGAACTATTTACAGGTACTGTGCCT
ATCAAAGTCGAGCTGGACGGCGACGTAAACGGCCACAAGTTCAGCGTGCGTGGCGAGGGCGAGGGCGATG
CCACCGAGGGCAAGCTGACCCTGAAGTTCATCTGCACCACCGGCAAGCTGCCGGTGCCGTGGCCGACCCT
CGTGACCACCCTGACCTACGGCGTGCAGTGCTTCAGCCGCTACCCGGACCACATGAAGCGTCACGACTTC
TTCAAGTCCGCCATGCCGGAAGGCTACGTCCAGGAGCGCACCATCGAGTTCAAGGACGACGGCACCTACA
AGACCCGCGCGGAGGTGAAGTTCGAGGGCGACACCCTGGTGAACCGCATCGAGCTGAAGGGCAACGACTT
CAAGGAGGACGGCAACATCCTGGGTCACAAGCTGGAGTACAACCACAACAGCCACAACGTCCGTATCGAA
GCCGACAAGCAGAAGAACGGCATCAAGGCTAACTTCAAGATCCGCCACAACGTTGAGGACGGCAGCCAGC
AGGAAGCCGACCACAAACAGCAGAACACCCCGATCGGCGACGGCCCGGTGCGCCTGCCGGACAACCACTA
TCTGAGCACCCAGACCACGCTGAGCAAAGACCCGAACGAGAAGCGCGATCACATGGTCCTGAAGGAGTTC
GTGACGGCAGCCGGTATCACTAAAGGTGAAGATGAAAGTGGATCCAATGCCGAACCTAAGCACAATAGCA
ATAGACAGTTAGAAAGAAGTGGAAGATTTGGTGGTAATCCAGGTGGCTTTGGGAATCAGGGTGGATTTGG
TAATAGCAGAGGGTGTGGAGCTGGTTTGGGAAACAATCAAGGTAGTAATATGGGTGGTGGGATGAACTTT
GGTGCGTTCAGCATTAATCCAGCCATGATGGCTGCCGCCCAGGCAGCACTACAGAGCAGTTGGGGTATGA
TGGGCATGTTAGCCAGCCAGCAGAACCAGTCAGGCCCATCGGGTAATAACCAAAACCAAGGCAACATGCA
GAGGGAGCCAAACCAGGCCTTCGGTTCTGGAAATAACTCTTATAGTGGCTCTAATTCTGGTGCAGCAATT
GGTTGGGGATCAGCATCCAATGCAGGGTCGGGCAGTGGTTTTAATGGAGGCTTTGGCTCAAGCATGGATT
CTAAGTCTTCTGGCTGGGGAATGTAGACCCAGCTTTCTTGTACAAAGTGGTTGATCCTCTCGAGCCTCTA
GAACTATAGTGAGTCGTATTACGTAGATCCAGACATGATAAGATACATTGATGAGTTTGGACAAACCACA
ACTAGAATGCAGTGAAAAAAATGCTTTATTTGTGAAATTTGTGATGCTATTGCTTTATTTGTAACCATTA
TAAGCTGCAATAAACAAGTTAACAACAACAATTGCATTCATTTTATGTTTCAGGTTCAGGGGGAGGTGTG
GGAGGTTTTTTAATTCGCGGCCGCGGCGCCAATGCATTGGGCCCGGTACCCAGCTTTTGTTCCCTTTAGT
GAGGGTTAATTGCGCGCTTGGCGTAATCATGGTCATAGCTGTTTCCTGTGTGAAATTGTTATCCGCTCAC
AATTCCACACAACATACGAGCCGGGAGCATAAAGTGTAAAGCCTGGGGTGCCTAATGAGTGAGCTAACTC
ACATTAATTGCGTTGCGCTCACTGCCCGCTTTCCAGTCGGGAAACCTGTCGTGCCAGCTGCATTAATGAA
TCGGCCAACGCGCGGGGAGAGGCGGTTTGCGTATTGGGCGCTCTTCCGCTTCCTCGCTCACTGACTCGCT
GCGCTCGGTCGTTCGGCTGCGGCGAGCGGTATCAGCTCACTCAAAGGCGGTAATACGGTTATCCACAGAA
TCAGGGGATAACGCAGGAAAGAACATGTGAGCAAAAGGCCAGCAAAAGGCCAGGAACCGTAAAAAGGCCG
CGTTGCTGGCGTTTTTCCATAGGCTCCGCCCCCCTGACGAGCATCACAAAAATCGACGCTCAAGTCAGAG
GTGGCGAAACCCGACAGGACTATAAAGATACCAGGCGTTTCCCCCTGGAAGCTCCCTCGTGCGCTCTCCT
GTTCCGACCCTGCCGCTTACCGGATACCTGTCCGCCTTTCTCCCTTCGGGAAGCGTGGCGCTTTCTCATA
GCTCACGCTGTAGGTATCTCAGTTCGGTGTAGGTCGTTCGCTCCAAGCTGGGCTGTGTGCACGAACCCCC
CGTTCAGCCCGACCGCTGCGCCTTATCCGGTAACTATCGTCTTGAGTCCAACCCGGTAAGACACGACTTA
TCGCCACTGGCAGCAGCCACTGGTAACAGGATTAGCAGAGCGAGGTATGTAGGCGGTGCTACAGAGTTCT
TGAAGTGGTGGCCTAACTACGGCTACACTAGAAGAACAGTATTTGGTATCTGCGCTCTGCTGAAGCCAGT
TACCTTCGGAAAAAGAGTTGGTAGCTCTTGATCCGGCAAACAAACCACCGCTGGTAGCGGTGGTTTTTTT
GTTTGCAAGCAGCAGATTACGCGCAGAAAAAAAGGATCTCAAGAAGATCCTTTGATCTTTTCTACGGGGT
CTGACGCTCAGTGGAACGAAAACTCACGTTAAGGGATTTTGGTCATGAGATTATCAAAAAGGATCTTCAC
CTAGATCCTTTTAAATTAAAAATGAAGTTTTAAATCAATCTAAAGTATATATGAGTAAACTTGGTCTGAC
AGTTACCAATGCTTAATCAGTGAGGCACCTATCTCAGCGATCTGTCTATTTCGTTCATCCATAGTTGCCT
GACTCCCCGTCGTGTAGATAACTACGATACGGGAGGGCTTACCATCTGGCCCCAGTGCTGCAATGATACC
GCGAGACCCACGCTCACCGGCTCCAGATTTATCAGCAATAAACCAGCCAGCCGGAAGGGCCGAGCGCAGA
AGTGGTCCTGCAACTTTATCCGCCTCCATCCAGTCTATTAATTGTTGCCGGGAAGCTAGAGTAAGTAGTT
CGCCAGTTAATAGTTTGCGCAACGTTGTTGCCATTGCTACAGGCATCGTGGTGTCACGCTCGTCGTTTGG
TATGGCTTCATTCAGCTCCGGTTCCCAACGATCAAGGCGAGTTACATGATCCCCCATGTTGTGCAAAAAA
GCGGTTAGCTCCTTCGGTCCTCCGATCGTTGTCAGAAGTAAGTTGGCCGCAGTGTTATCACTCATGGTTA
TGGCAGCACTGCATAATTCTCTTACTGTCATGCCATCCGTAAGATGCTTTTCTGTGACTGGTGAGTACTC
AACCAAGTCATTCTGAGAATAGTGTATGCGGCGACCGAGTTGCTCTTGCCCGGCGTCAATACGGGATAAT
ACCGCGCCACATAGCAGAACTTTAAAAGTGCTCATCATTGGAAAACGTTCTTCGGGGCGAAAACTCTCAA
GGATCTTACCGCTGTTGAGATCCAGTTCGATGTAACCCACTCGTGCACCCAACTGATCTTCAGCATCTTT
TACTTTCACCAGCGTTTCTGGGTGAGCAAAAACAGGAAGGCAAAATGCCGCAAAAAAGGGAATAAGGGCG
ACACGGAAATGTTGAATACTCATACTCTTCCTTTTTCAATATTATTGAAGCATTTATCAGGGTTATTGTC
TCATGAGCGGATACATATTTGAATGTATTTAGAAAAATAAACAAATAGGGGTTCCGCGCACATTTCCCCG
AAAAGTGCCACCTAAATTGTAAGCGTTAATATTTTGTTAAAATTCGCGTTAAATTTTTGTTAAATCAGCT
CATTTTTTAACCAATAGGCCGAAATCGGCAAAATCCCTTATAAATCAAAAGAATAGACCGAGATAGGGT
[37 nt withheld, positions 4270-4306]
AAAGAACGTGGACTCCAACGTCAAAGG
[49 nt withheld, positions 4334-4382]
T
[91 nt withheld, positions 4384-4474]
G
[124 nt withheld, positions 4476-4599]
CCCATTCGCCATTCAGGCTGCGCAACTGTTGGGAAGGGCGATCGGTGCGGGCCTCTTCGCTATTACGCCA
GTCGACCGCCAATTCAATATGGCGTATATGGACTCATGCCAATTCAATATGGTGGATCTGGACCTGTGCC
AATTCAATATGGCGTATATGGACTCGTGCCAATTCAATATGGTGGATCTGGACCCCAGCCAATTCAATAT
GGCGGACTTGGCACCATGCCAATTCAATATGGCGGACCTGGCACTGTGCCAACTGGGGAGGGGTCTACTT
GGCACGGTGCCAAGTTTGAGGAGGGGTCTTGGCCCTGTGCCAAGTCCGCCATATTGAATTGGCATGGTGC
CAATAATGGCGGCCATATTGGCTATATGCCAGGATCAATATATAGGCAATATCCAATATGGCCCTATGCC
AATATGGCTATTGGCCAGGTTCAATACTATGTATTGGCCCTATGCCATATAGTATTCCATATATGGGTTT
TCCTATTGACGTAGATAGCCCCTCCCAATGGGCGGTCCCATATACCATATATGGGGCTTCCTAATACCGC
CCATAGCCACTCCCCCATTGACGTCAATGGTCTCTATATATGGTCTTTCCTATTGACGTCATATGGGCGG
TCCTATTGACGTATATGGCGCCTCCCCCATTGACGTCAATTACGGTAAATGGCCCGCCTGGCTCAATGCC
CATTGACGTCAATAGGACCACCCACCATTGACGTCAATGGGATGGCTCATTGCCCATTCATATCCGTTCT
CACGCCCCCTATTGACGTCAATGACGGTAAATGGCCCACTTGGCAGTACATCAATATCTATTAATAGTAA
CTTGGCAAGTACATTACTATTGGAAGTACGCCAGGGTACATTGGCAGTACTCCCATTGACGTCAATGGCG
GTAAATGGCCCGCGATGGCTGCCAAGTACATCCCCATTGACGTMAATGGGGRGKGGSARTGMCGCAAATG
GGMGYTCCATTGACGTAAATGGGCGGTAGGCGTGCCTAATGGGAGGTCTATATAAGCAATGCTCGTTTAG
GGAACCGCCATTCTGCCTGGGGACGTCG
Features (pLannotate 1.2.2; 17 found; start..end, strand, type, name):
     12..30      +  promoter       SP6 promoter: promoter for bacteriophage SP6 RNA polymerase
     85..109     +  protein_bind   attB1: mutant version of attB; recombination site for the Gateway® BP reaction BP Clonase™
    455..1156    +  CDS            Superfolder GFP: Superfolder GFP is a basic (constitutively fluorescent) green fluorescent protein published in 2005, derived from Aequorea victoria. It is reported to be a very rapidly-maturing weak dimer.
   1637..1661    -  protein_bind   attB2: mutant version of attB; recombination site for the Gateway® BP reaction BP Clonase™
   1684..1701    -  promoter       T7 promoter (fragment): promoter for bacteriophage T7 RNA polymerase
   1706..1840    -  polyA_signal   SV40 poly(A) signal: SV40 polyadenylation signal
   1953..1971    -  promoter       T3 promoter: promoter for bacteriophage T3 RNA polymerase
   2016..2032    -  protein_bind   lac operator: The lac repressor binds to the lac operator to inhibit transcription in E. coli. This inhibition can be relieved by adding lactose or isopropyl-β-D-thiogalactopyranoside (IPTG). lac repressor encoded by lacI
   2040..2070    -  promoter       lac promoter: promoter for the E. coli lac operon
   2085..2106    -  protein_bind   CAP binding site: CAP binding activates transcription in the presence of cAMP. E. coli catabolite activator protein
   2119..2211    -  CDS            lacI (fragment): lac repressor; lacI; The lac repressor binds to the lac operator to inhibit transcription in E. coli. This inhibition can be relieved by adding lactose or isopropyl-β-D-thiogalactopyranoside (IPTG).
   2394..2982    -  rep_origin     ori: high-copy-number ColE1/pMB1/pBR322/pUC origin of replication
   3153..4013    -  CDS            AmpR: β-lactamase; bla; confers resistance to ampicillin, carbenicillin, and related antibiotics
   4014..4118    -  promoter       AmpR promoter: bla
   4171..4599    -  rep_origin     f1 ori (sequence partly withheld): f1 bacteriophage origin of replication; arrow indicates direction of (+) strand synthesis
   4604..4670    -  CDS            lacZα (fragment): LacZα fragment of β-galactosidase; lacZ fragment
   4677..5654    +  promoter       CMV IE94 promoter: enhancer/promoter region of simian cytomegalovirus major immediate early transcription unit IE94
