[The description below was written by a language model from this plasmid's Addgene catalogue record and pLannotate feature annotations shown in this document.]
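Description:
pHBS1249 TDP43 RRM-GFP G295C is a mammalian expression plasmid built on the pCS2-Dest backbone, carrying a mutant human TARDBP (TDP-43) sequence fused with GFP as a reporter of liquid-liquid phase separation. It is propagated in E. coli as a high-copy plasmid through a ColE1/pUC-type origin and selected with ampicillin via the β-lactamase gene. An f1 origin and remnants of lac and lacZα sequences are also present as backbone carry-over.

Expression in mammalian cells is driven by the simian cytomegalovirus IE94 enhancer/promoter, which lies immediately upstream of the insert on the circular map, and transcripts are terminated by the SV40 polyadenylation signal. An SP6 promoter sits between the CMV promoter and the insert, which would permit in vitro transcription of sense RNA, while T7 (fragment) and T3 promoters lie downstream in the opposite orientation. The insert is bounded by attB1 and attB2 Gateway recombination sites, although the record lists Gibson assembly as the cloning method. Within this interval the only annotated coding feature is superfolder GFP. It is flanked by several hundred unannotated bases on each side, which presumably hold the TDP-43-derived portions, but the feature tables do not delineate them, nor do they mark the G295C substitution. The exact domain arrangement of the reporter is therefore not stated beyond what the name implies.

The stated purpose is to test how sequence affects TDP-43 droplet properties, with G295C as one variant of the reporter. The sequencing-derived and depositor sequence records differ by only a few bases in length and show identical feature sets.
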