Addgene plasmid #107821: pHBS1249 TDP43 RRM-GFP G295C
Purpose: To test the effect of sequence on TDP43 droplet properties
Depositing lab: Rajat Rohatgi. Depositing organization: Stanford University.
Backbone
  Vector backbone: pCS2-Dest
  Vector type: Mammalian Expression
Growth in bacteria
  Bacterial resistance: Ampicillin, 100 μg/mL
  Growth temperature: 37°C
  Growth strain: DH5alpha
  Copy number: High Copy
Gene/Insert
  Gene/Insert name: TARDBP mutant
  Species: H. sapiens (human)
  Mutation: G295C mutation in LLPS reporter
  Entrez Gene: TARDBP (a.k.a. ALS10, TDP-43)
  Cloning method: Gibson Cloning
Terms and licenses: Academic/Nonprofit Terms; Industry Terms: Not Available to Industry
How to cite: pHBS1249 TDP43 RRM-GFP G295C was a gift from Rajat Rohatgi (Addgene plasmid # 107821 ; http://n2t.net/addgene:107821 ; RRID:Addgene_107821)
